LOCUS       Exported 2406 bp ds-DNA circular SYN 13-MAY-2021
DEFINITION  synthetic circular DNA
ACCESSION   .
VERSION     .
KEYWORDS    pFSBC31
SOURCE      synthetic DNA construct
  ORGANISM  synthetic DNA construct
REFERENCE   1 (bases 1 to 2406)
  AUTHORS   Chubiz LM, Lee MC, Delaney NF, Marx CJ
  TITLE     FREQ-Seq: a rapid, cost-effective, sequencing-based method to
            determine allele frequencies directly from mixed populations.
  JOURNAL   PLoS One. 2012;7(10):e47959. doi: 10.1371/journal.pone.0047959. Epub
            2012 Oct 31.
  PUBMED    23118913
REFERENCE   2 (bases 1 to 2406)
  AUTHORS   .
  TITLE     Direct Submission
  JOURNAL   Exported May 13, 2021 from SnapGene Server 1.1.58
            http://www.snapgene.com
FEATURES             Location/Qualifiers
     source          1..2406
                     /organism="synthetic DNA construct"
                     /mol_type="other DNA"
     primer_bind     173..189
                     /label=M13 fwd
                     /note="common sequencing primer, one of multiple similar
                     variants"
     primer_bind     complement(235..254)
                     /label=pRS-marker
                     /note="pRS vectors, use to sequence yeast selectable
                     marker"
     primer_bind     354..376
                     /label=pGEX 3'
                     /note="pGEX vectors, reverse primer"
     primer_bind     complement(414..432)
                     /label=pBRforEco
                     /note="pBR322 vectors, upsteam of EcoRI site, forward
                     primer"
     promoter        500..604
                     /gene="bla"
                     /label=AmpR promoter
     CDS             605..1465
                     /codon_start=1
                     /gene="bla"
                     /product="beta-lactamase"
                     /label=AmpR
                     /note="confers resistance to ampicillin, carbenicillin, and
                     related antibiotics"
                     /translation="MSIQHFRVALIPFFAAFCLPVFAHPETLVKVKDAEDQLGARVGYI
                     ELDLNSGKILESFRPEERFPMMSTFKVLLCGAVLSRIDAGQEQLGRRIHYSQNDLVEYS
                     PVTEKHLTDGMTVRELCSAAITMSDNTAANLLLTTIGGPKELTAFLHNMGDHVTRLDRW
                     EPELNEAIPNDERDTTMPVAMATTLRKLLTGELLTLASRQQLIDWMEADKVAGPLLRSA
                     LPAGWFIADKSGAGERGSRGIIAALGPDGKPSRIVVIYTTGSQATMDERNRQIAEIGAS
                     LIKHW"
     primer_bind     complement(823..842)
                     /label=Amp-R
                     /note="Ampicillin resistance gene, reverse primer"
     rep_origin      1636..2224
                     /direction=RIGHT
                     /label=ori
                     /note="high-copy-number ColE1/pMB1/pBR322/pUC origin of
                     replication"
     primer_bind     2125..2144
                     /label=pBR322ori-F
                     /note="pBR322 origin, forward primer"
     primer_bind     2378..2395
                     /label=L4440
                     /note="L4440 vector, forward primer"
ORIGIN
        1 gcgcccaata cgcaaaccgc ctctccccgc gcgttggccg attcattaat gcagctggca
       61 cgacaggttt cccgactgga aagcgggcag tgagcgcaac gcaattaaaa tgatacggcg
      121 accaccgaga tctacactct ttccctacac gacgctcttc cgatcttagc cagtaaaacg
      181 acggccagtt acgcatctgt gcggtatttc acaccgcata tggtgcactc tcagtacaat
      241 ctgctctgat gccgcatagt taagccagcc ccgacacccg ccaacacccg ctgacgcgcc
      301 ctgacgggct tgtctgctcc cggcatccgc ttacagacaa gctgtgaccg tctccgggag
      361 ctgcatgtgt cagaggtttt caccgtcatc accgaaacgc gcgagacgaa agggcctcgt
      421 gatacgccta tttttatagg ttaatgtcat gataataatg gtttcttaga cgtcaggtgg
      481 cacttttcgg ggaaatgtgc gcggaacccc tatttgttta tttttctaaa tacattcaaa
      541 tatgtatccg ctcatgagac aataaccatg ataaatgctt caataatatt gaaaaaggaa
      601 gagtatgagt attcaacatt tccgtgtcgc ccttattccc ttttttgcgg cattttgcct
      661 tcctgttttt gctcacccag aaacgctggt gaaagtaaaa gatgctgaag atcagttggg
      721 tgcacgagtg ggttacatcg aactggatct caacagcggt aagatccttg agagttttcg
      781 ccccgaagaa cgttttccaa tgatgagcac ttttaaagtt ctgctatgtg gcgcggtatt
      841 atcccgtatt gacgccgggc aagagcaact cggtcgccgc atacactatt ctcagaatga
      901 cttggttgag tactcaccag tcacagaaaa gcatcttacg gatggcatga cagtaagaga
      961 attatgcagt gctgccataa ccatgagtga taacactgcg gccaacttac ttctgacaac
     1021 gatcggagga ccgaaggagc taaccgcttt tttgcacaac atgggggatc atgtaactcg
     1081 ccttgatcgt tgggaaccgg agctgaatga agccatacca aacgacgagc gtgacaccac
     1141 gatgcctgta gcaatggcaa caacgttgcg caaactatta actggcgaac tacttactct
     1201 agcttcccgg caacaattaa tagactggat ggaggcggat aaagttgcag gaccacttct
     1261 gcgctcggcc cttccggctg gctggtttat tgctgataaa tctggagccg gtgagcgtgg
     1321 gtctcgcggt atcattgcag cactggggcc agatggtaag ccctcccgta tcgtagttat
     1381 ctacacgacg gggagtcagg caactatgga tgaacgaaat agacagatcg ctgagatagg
     1441 tgcctcactg attaagcatt ggtaactgtc agaccaagtt tactcatata tactttagat
     1501 tgatttaaaa cttcattttt aatttaaaag gatctaggtg aagatccttt ttgataatct
     1561 catgaccaaa atcccttaac gtgagttttc gttccactga gcgtcagacc ccgtagaaaa
     1621 gatcaaagga tcttcttgag atcctttttt tctgcgcgta atctgctgct tgcaaacaaa
     1681 aaaaccaccg ctaccagcgg tggtttgttt gccggatcaa gagctaccaa ctctttttcc
     1741 gaaggtaact ggcttcagca gagcgcagat accaaatact gttcttctag tgtagccgta
     1801 gttaggccac cacttcaaga actctgtagc accgcctaca tacctcgctc tgctaatcct
     1861 gttaccagtg gctgctgcca gtggcgataa gtcgtgtctt accgggttgg actcaagacg
     1921 atagttaccg gataaggcgc agcggtcggg ctgaacgggg ggttcgtgca cacagcccag
     1981 cttggagcga acgacctaca ccgaactgag atacctacag cgtgagctat gagaaagcgc
     2041 cacgcttccc gaagggagaa aggcggacag gtatccggta agcggcaggg tcggaacagg
     2101 agagcgcacg agggagcttc cagggggaaa cgcctggtat ctttatagtc ctgtcgggtt
     2161 tcgccacctc tgacttgagc gtcgattttt gtgatgctcg tcaggggggc ggagcctatg
     2221 gaaaaacgcc agcaacgcgg cctttttacg gttcctggcc ttttgctggc cttttgctca
     2281 catgttcttt cctgcgttat cccctgattc tgtggataac cgtattaccg cctttgagtg
     2341 agctgatacc gctcgccgca gccgaacgac cgagcgcagc gagtcagtga gcgaggaagc
     2401 ggaaga
//
