[The description below was written by a language model from this plasmid's Addgene catalogue record and the feature table of its GenBank file.]
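Description:
pFSBC31 is a small (about 2.4 kb) synthetic bacterial plasmid built on the pUC19 backbone, one member of a series of barcode-carrying templates made for the FREQ-Seq allele-frequency sequencing method. It is maintained in E. coli at high copy number through the ColE1/pMB1-type pUC origin and is selected with ampicillin via the bla beta-lactamase gene driven by its native AmpR promoter. Apart from these two functional modules, the annotated features are only standard sequencing primer sites (M13 forward, pBR322ori-F, L4440 and others). No lacZα or other expression cassette appears in the feature table, consistent with the plasmid being somewhat smaller than its parent vector.

The payload is a short synthetic insert carrying one specific six-base FREQ-Seq barcode. The insert itself is not annotated in the feature table, so the record does not show its exact position or flanking adapter elements. The listed sequencing primer, pBR322ori-F, reads out of the origin, which suggests the insert lies downstream of it, in the region near the L4440 and M13 forward sites. The cloning method is also not recorded. According to the depositor, these plasmids serve as templates for generating bridging primers that carry Illumina-compatible barcodes. In FREQ-Seq, such primers let an amplified locus from a mixed population be tagged and sequenced with minimal library preparation, so that the relative frequencies of alleles can be read directly from sequence counts. Using plasmids from the series with different barcodes allows many samples to be pooled in a single sequencing run.
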