Addgene plasmid #44795: pFSBC31
Depositing lab: Christopher Marx. Depositing organization: Harvard University. Publication: FREQ-Seq: a rapid, cost-effective, sequencing-based method to determine allele frequencies directly from mixed populations. Chubiz LM, Lee MC, Delaney NF, Marx CJ. PLoS One. 2012;7(10):e47959. doi: 10.1371/journal.pone.0047959. Epub 2012 Oct 31. PubMed 23118913.
Backbone
  Vector backbone: pUC19
Growth in bacteria
  Bacterial resistance: Ampicillin, 100 μg/mL
  Growth temperature: 37°C
  Growth strain: DH10B
  Copy number: High Copy
Gene/Insert
  Gene/Insert name: FREQ-Seq Barcode: TAGCCA
  Species: Synthetic
  Cloning method: Unknown
  Sequencing primers: 5′ pBR322ori-F
Terms and licenses: Academic/Nonprofit Terms; Industry Terms: Not Available to Industry
Depositor comments: These plasmids are used to generate bridging primers with Illumina-compatible barcodes for allele frequency sequencing (FREQ-Seq). Similar to RNA-Seq, the FREQ-Seq method can rapidly determine allele frequencies directly from mixed populations with minimal library preparation.
How to cite: pFSBC31 was a gift from Christopher Marx (Addgene plasmid # 44795 ; http://n2t.net/addgene:44795 ; RRID:Addgene_44795)
