>Addgene plasmid #44795 | pFSBC31 | addgene partial sequence | sequence record 63036 | pBR322ori-F 5'-GGGAAACGCCTGGTATCTTT-3'
CGATTTTTGTGATGCTCGTCAGGGGGGCGGAGCCTATGGAAAAACGCCAGCAACGCGGCCTTTTTACGGT
TCCTGGCCTTTTGCTGGCCTTTTGCTCACATGTTCTTTCCTGCGTTATCCCCTGATTCTGTGGATAACCG
TATTACCGCCTTTGAGTGAGCTGATACCGCTCGCCGCAGCCGAACGACCGAGCGCAGCGAGTCAGTGAGC
GAGGAAGCGGAAGAGCGCCCAATACGCAAACCGCCTCTCCCCGCGCGTTGGCCGATTCATTAATGCAGCT
GGCACGACAGGTTTCCCGACTGGAAAGCGGGCAGTGAGCGCAACGCAATTAAAATGATACGGCGACCACC
GAGATCTACACTCTTTCCCTACACGACGCTCTTCCGATCTTAGCCAGTAAAACGACGGCCAGTTACGCAT
CTGTGCGGTATTTCACACCGCATATGGTGCACTCTCAGTACAATCTGCTCTGATGCCGCATAGTTAAGCC
AGCCCCGACACCCGCCAACACCCGCTGACGCGCCCTGACGGGCTTGTCTGCTCCCGGCATCCGCTTACAG
ACAAGCTGTGACCGTCTCCGGGAGCTGCATGTGTCAGAGGTTTTCACCGTCATCACCGAAACGCGCGAGA
CGAAAGGGCCTCGTGATACGCCTATTTTTATAGGTTAATGTCATGATAATAATGGTTTCTTAGACGTCAG
GTGGCACTTTTCGGGGAAATGTGCGCGGAACCCCTATTTGTTTATTTTTCTAAATACATTCAAATATGTA
TCCGCTCATGAGACAATAACCATGATAAATGCTTCAATAATATTGAAAAA
